Addgene plasmid #190938: hPCNA-S228I
Purpose: untagged human PCNA with a hypomorphic disease-associated serine to isoleucine mutation at residue 228
Depositing lab: Brian Kelch. Depositing organization: University of Massachusetts, Worcester. Publication: A Disease-Causing Variant in PCNA Disrupts a Promiscuous Protein Binding Site. Duffy CM, Hilbert BJ, Kelch BA. J Mol Biol. 2016 Mar 27;428(6):1023-1040. doi: 10.1016/j.jmb.2015.11.029. Epub 2015 Dec 11. PubMed 26688547.
Backbone
  Vector backbone: pET3c
  Backbone size w/o insert (bp): 4638
  Total vector size (bp): 5421
  Vector type: Bacterial Expression
Growth in bacteria
  Bacterial resistance: Ampicillin, 100 μg/mL
  Growth temperature: 37°C
  Growth strain: DH5alpha
  Copy number: Unknown
Gene/Insert
  Gene/Insert name: Proliferating Cell Nuclear Antigen (alt name: PCNA)
  Species: H. sapiens (human)
  Insert size (bp): 783
  Mutation: changed serine 228 to isoleucine
  GenBank ID: NM_002592.2 NM_002592.2
  Entrez Gene: PCNA (a.k.a. ATLD2)
  Promoter: T7
  Cloning method: Unknown
  Sequencing primers: 5′ T7 promoter; 3′ T7 terminator
Resource information
  A portion of this plasmid was derived from a plasmid made by: unknown
Terms and licenses: Academic/Nonprofit Terms; Industry Terms: Not Available to Industry
How to cite: hPCNA-S228I was a gift from Brian Kelch (Addgene plasmid # 190938 ; http://n2t.net/addgene:190938 ; RRID:Addgene_190938)
