[The description below was written by a language model from this plasmid's Addgene catalogue record and pLannotate feature annotations shown in this document.]
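Description:
hPCNA-S228I is a bacterial expression plasmid built on the pET3c backbone that carries the human proliferating cell nuclear antigen (PCNA) coding sequence with serine 228 changed to isoleucine, a hypomorphic, disease-associated substitution. The catalogue lists a total size of about 5.4 kb with a 783 bp insert, which matches the annotated PCNA open reading frame; the sequenced record is slightly longer than the stated total (5,440 nt). The plasmid replicates in E. coli from a ColE1/pBR322-type origin and retains the pBR322-derived bom region and the rop gene, which normally keeps copy number low, although the record lists copy number as unknown. Selection is by ampicillin through the β-lactamase gene and its own promoter. The two tetracycline resistance fragments and the tet promoter flanking the expression cassette are remnants of the pBR322 tet gene interrupted by the T7 cassette, so they are not expected to confer resistance. The short RSF ori hit is only a fragment adjacent to the main origin.

Expression is driven by a bacteriophage T7 promoter followed by the efficient T7 gene 10 ribosome binding site, with a T7 terminator downstream, so the protein is produced only in hosts that supply T7 RNA polymerase. The protein is described as untagged; the small gene 10-derived fragment annotated between the PCNA coding sequence and the terminator lies downstream of the open reading frame and appears to be residual backbone sequence rather than a fusion. The construct is suited to producing recombinant mutant PCNA, the sliding clamp that increases DNA polymerase processivity, for biochemical and structural comparison with the wild-type protein, in line with the associated study of how this variant disrupts a partner-binding site.
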