Features (pLannotate 1.2.2; 15 found; start..end, strand, type, name):
     59..192     +  rep_origin     RSF ori (fragment): Plasmids containing the RSF 1030 origin of replication can be propagated in E. coli cells that contain additional plasmids with compatible origins.
    197..336     -  misc_feature   bom: basis of mobility region from pBR322
    438..629     -  CDS            rop: Rop protein, which maintains plasmids at low copy number; rop
    646..1026    +  CDS            YPB1_ECOLX: Protein predicted: Swiss-Prot protein existence level 4. From Escherichia coli.
   1268..2168    -  CDS            TcR (fragment): tetracycline efflux protein; tet; confers resistance to tetracycline
   2190..2208    +  promoter       T7 promoter: promoter for bacteriophage T7 RNA polymerase
   2240..2262    +  RBS            RBS: efficient ribosome binding site from bacteriophage T7 gene 10 (Olins and Rangwala, 1989)
   2270..3052    +  CDS            PCNA: PCNA_HUMAN - Experimental evidence at protein level: Swiss-Prot protein existence level 1. Auxiliary protein of DNA polymerase delta and is involved in the control of eukaryotic DNA replication by increasing the polymerase's processibility during elongation of the leading strand. Induces a robust stimulatory effect on the 3'-5' exonuclease and 3'- phosphodiesterase, but not apurinic-apyrimidinic (AP) endonuclease, APEX2 activities. Has to be loaded onto DNA in order to be able to stimulate APEX2. Plays a key role in DNA damage response (DDR) by being conveniently positioned at the replication
   3116..3165    +  CDS            SET1 (fragment): solubility-enhancement tag derived from T7 phage gene 10B
   3173..3220    +  terminator     T7 terminator: transcription terminator for bacteriophage T7 RNA polymerase
   3246..3538    -  CDS            TcR (fragment): tetracycline efflux protein; tet; confers resistance to tetracycline
   3586..3614    -  promoter       tet promoter: E. coli promoter for tetracycline efflux protein gene
   3727..3831    +  promoter       AmpR promoter: bla
   3832..4692    +  CDS            AmpR: β-lactamase; bla; confers resistance to ampicillin, carbenicillin, and related antibiotics
   4863..11      +  rep_origin     ori (across the origin): high-copy-number ColE1/pMB1/pBR322/pUC origin of replication
>Addgene plasmid #190938 | hPCNA-S228I | addgene full sequence | sequence record 376466 | Addgene NGS Result
GCCTATGGAAAAACGCCAGCAACGCGGCCTTTTTACGGTTCCTGGCCTTTTGCTGGCCTTTTGCTCACAT
GTTCTTTCCTGCGTTATCCCCTGATTCTGTGGATAACCGTATTACCGCCTTTGAGTGAGCTGATACCGCT
CGCCGCAGCCGAACGACCGAGCGCAGCGAGTCAGTGAGCGAGGAAGCGGAAGAGCGCCTGATGCGGTATT
TTCTCCTTACGCATCTGTGCGGTATTTCACACCGCAATGGTGCACTCTCAGTACAATCTGCTCTGATGCC
GCATAGTTAAGCCAGTATACACTCCGCTATCGCTACGTGACTGGGTCATGGCTGCGCCCCGACACCCGCC
AACACCCGCTGACGCGCCCTGACGGGCTTGTCTGCTCCCGGCATCCGCTTACAGACAAGCTGTGACCGTC
TCCGGGAGCTGCATGTGTCAGAGGTTTTCACCGTCATCACCGAAACGCGCGAGGCAGCTGCGGTAAAGCT
CATCAGCGTGGTCGTGAAGCGATTCACAGATGTCTGCCTGTTCATCCGCGTCCAGCTCGTTGAGTTTCTC
CAGAAGCGTTAATGTCTGGCTTCTGATAAAGCGGGCCATGTTAAGGGCGGTTTTTTCCTGTTTGGTCACT
GATGCCTCCGTGTAAGGGGGATTTCTGTTCATGGGGGTAATGATACCGATGAAACGAGAGAGGATGCTCA
CGATACGGGTTACTGATGATGAACATGCCCGGTTACTGGAACGTTGTGAGGGTAAACAACTGGCGGTATG
GATGCGGCGGGACCAGAGAAAAATCACTCAGGGTCAATGCCAGCGCTTCGTTAATACAGATGTAGGTGTT
CCACAGGGTAGCCAGCAGCATCCTGCGATGCAGATCCGGAACATAATGGTGCAGGGCGCTGACTTCCGCG
TTTCCAGACTTTACGAAACACGGAAACCGAAGACCATTCATGTTGTTGCTCAGGTCGCAGACGTTTTGCA
GCAGCAGTCGCTTCACGTTCGCTCGCGTATCGGTGATTCATTCTGCTAACCAGTAAGGCAACCCCGCCAG
CCTAGCCGGGTCCTCAACGACAGGAGCACGATCATGCGCACCCGTGGCCAGGACCCAACGCTGCCCGAGA
TGCGCCGCGTGCGGCTGCTGGAGATGGCGGACGCGATGGATATGTTCTGCCAAGGGTTGGTTTGCGCATT
CACAGTTCTCCGCAAGAATTGATTGGCTCCAATTCTTGGAGTGGTGAATCCGTTAGCGAGGTGCCGCCGG
CTTCCATTCAGGTCGAGGTGGCCCGGCTCCATGCACCGCGACGCAACGCGGGGAGGCAGACAAGGTATAG
GGCGGCGCCTACAATCCATGCCAACCCGTTCCATGTGCTCGCCGAGGCGGCATAAATCGCCGTGACGATC
AGCGGTCCAATGATCGAAGTTAGGCTGGTAAGAGCCGCGAGCGATCCTTGAAGCTGTCCCTGATGGTCGT
CATCTACCTGCCTGGACAGCATGGCCTGCAACGCGGGCATCCCGATGCCGCCGGAAGCGAGAAGAATCAT
AATGGGGAAGGCCATCCAGCCTCGCGTCGCGAACGCCAGCAAGACGTAGCCCAGCGCGTCGGCCGCCATG
CCGGCGATAATGGCCTGCTTCTCGCCGAAACGTTTGGTGGCGGGACCAGTGACGAAGGCTTGAGCGAGGG
CGTGCAAGATTCCGAATACCGCAAGCGACAGGCCGATCATCGTCGCGCTCCAGCGAAAGCGGTCCTCGCC
GAAAATGACCCAGAGCGCTGCCGGCACCTGTCCTACGAGTTGCATGATAAAGAAGACAGTCATAAGTGCG
GCGACGATAGTCATGCCCCGCGCCCACCGGAAGGAGCTGACTGGGTTGAAGGCTCTCAAGGGCATCGGTC
GACGCTCTCCCTTATGCGACTCCTGCATTAGGAAGCAGCCCAGTAGTAGGTTGAGGCCGTTGAGCACCGC
CGCCGCAAGGAATGGTGCATGCAAGGAGATGGCGCCCAACAGTCCCCCGGCCACGGGGCCTGCCACCATA
CCCACGCCGAAACAAGCGCTCATGAGCCCGAAGTGGCGAGCCCGATCTTCCCCATCGGTGATGTCGGCGA
TATAGGCGCCAGCAACCGCACCTGTGGCGCCGGTGATGCCGGCCACGATGCGTCCGGCGTAGAGGATCGA
GATCTCGATCCCGCGAAATTAATACGACTCACTATAGGGAGACCACAACGGTTTCCCTCTAGAAATAATT
TTGTTTAACTTTAAGAAGGAGATATACATATGTTCGAGGCGCGCCTGGTCCAGGGCTCCATCCTCAAGAA
GGTGTTGGAGGCACTCAAGGACCTCATCAACGAGGCCTGCTGGGATATTAGCTCCAGCGGTGTAAACCTG
CAGAGCATGGACTCGTCCCACGTCTCTTTGGTGCAGCTCACCCTGCGGTCTGAGGGCTTCGACACCTACC
GCTGCGACCGCAACCTGGCCATGGGCGTGAACCTCACCAGTATGTCCAAAATACTAAAATGCGCCGGCAA
TGAAGATATCATTACACTAAGGGCCGAAGATAACGCGGATACCTTGGCGCTAGTATTTGAAGCACCAAAC
CAGGAGAAAGTTTCAGACTATGAAATGAAGTTGATGGATTTAGATGTTGAACAACTTGGAATTCCAGAAC
AGGAGTACAGCTGTGTAGTAAAGATGCCTTCTGGTGAATTTGCACGTATATGCCGAGATCTCAGCCATAT
TGGAGATGCTGTTGTAATTTCCTGTGCAAAAGACGGAGTGAAATTTTCTGCAAGTGGAGAACTTGGAAAT
GGAAACATTAAATTGTCACAGACAAGTAATGTCGATAAAGAGGAGGAAGCTGTTACCATAGAGATGAATG
AACCAGTTCAACTAACTTTTGCACTGAGGTACCTGAACTTCTTTACAAAAGCCACTCCACTCTCTTCAAC
GGTGACACTCATTATGTCTGCAGATGTACCCCTTGTTGTAGAGTATAAAATTGCGGATATGGGACACTTA
AAATACTACTTGGCTCCCAAGATCGAGGATGAAGAAGGATCTTAGGCATTCTTAAAATTCAAGAAAATAA
AACTAAGCTCTTTGAGAACTGCTTCTAAGGATCCGGCTGCTAACAAAGCCCGAAAGGAAGCTGAGTTGGC
TGCTGCCACCGCTGAGCAATAACTAGCATAACCCCTTGGGGCCTCTAAACGGGTCTTGAGGGGTTTTTTG
CTGAAAGGAGGAACTATATCCGGATATCCACAGGACGGGTGTGGTCGCCATGATCGCGTAGTCGATAGTG
GCTCCAAGTAGCGAAGCGAGCAGGACTGGGCGGCGGCCAAAGCGGTCGGACAGTGCTCCGAGAACGGGTG
CGCATAGAAATTGCATCAACGCATATAGCGCTAGCAGCACGCCATAGTGACTGGCGATGCTGTCGGAATG
GACGATATCCCGCAAGAGGCCCGGCAGTACCGGCATAACCAAGCCTATGCCTACAGCATCCAGGGTGACG
GTGCCGAGGATGACGATGAGCGCATTGTTAGATTTCATACACGGTGCCTGACTGCGTTAGCAATTTAACT
GTGATAAACTACCGCATTAAAGCTTATCGATGATAAGCTGTCAAACATGAGAATTCTTGAAGACGAAAGG
GCCTCGTGATACGCCTATTTTTATAGGTTAATGTCATGATAATAATGGTTTCTTAGACGTCAGGTGGCAC
TTTTCGGGGAAATGTGCGCGGAACCCCTATTTGTTTATTTTTCTAAATACATTCAAATATGTATCCGCTC
ATGAGACAATAACCCTGATAAATGCTTCAATAATATTGAAAAAGGAAGAGTATGAGTATTCAACATTTCC
GTGTCGCCCTTATTCCCTTTTTTGCGGCATTTTGCCTTCCTGTTTTTGCTCACCCAGAAACGCTGGTGAA
AGTAAAAGATGCTGAAGATCAGTTGGGTGCACGAGTGGGTTACATCGAACTGGATCTCAACAGCGGTAAG
ATCCTTGAGAGTTTTCGCCCCGAAGAACGTTTTCCAATGATGAGCACTTTTAAAGTTCTGCTATGTGGCG
CGGTATTATCCCGTGTTGACGCCGGGCAAGAGCAACTCGGTCGCCGCATACACTATTCTCAGAATGACTT
GGTTGAGTACTCACCAGTCACAGAAAAGCATCTTACGGATGGCATGACAGTAAGAGAATTATGCAGTGCT
GCCATAACCATGAGTGATAACACTGCGGCCAACTTACTTCTGACAACGATCGGAGGACCGAAGGAGCTAA
CCGCTTTTTTGCACAACATGGGGGATCATGTAACTCGCCTTGATCGTTGGGAACCGGAGCTGAATGAAGC
CATACCAAACGACGAGCGTGACACCACGATGCCTGCAGCAATGGCAACAACGTTGCGCAAACTATTAACT
GGCGAACTACTTACTCTAGCTTCCCGGCAACAATTAATAGACTGGATGGAGGCGGATAAAGTTGCAGGAC
CACTTCTGCGCTCGGCCCTTCCGGCTGGCTGGTTTATTGCTGATAAATCTGGAGCCGGTGAGCGTGGGTC
TCGCGGTATCATTGCAGCACTGGGGCCAGATGGTAAGCCCTCCCGTATCGTAGTTATCTACACGACGGGG
AGTCAGGCAACTATGGATGAACGAAATAGACAGATCGCTGAGATAGGTGCCTCACTGATTAAGCATTGGT
AACTGTCAGACCAAGTTTACTCATATATACTTTAGATTGATTTAAAACTTCATTTTTAATTTAAAAGGAT
CTAGGTGAAGATCCTTTTTGATAATCTCATGACCAAAATCCCTTAACGTGAGTTTTCGTTCCACTGAGCG
TCAGACCCCGTAGAAAAGATCAAAGGATCTTCTTGAGATCCTTTTTTTCTGCGCGTAATCTGCTGCTTGC
AAACAAAAAAACCACCGCTACCAGCGGTGGTTTGTTTGCCGGATCAAGAGCTACCAACTCTTTTTCCGAA
GGTAACTGGCTTCAGCAGAGCGCAGATACCAAATACTGTCCTTCTAGTGTAGCCGTAGTTAGGCCACCAC
TTCAAGAACTCTGTAGCACCGCCTACATACCTCGCTCTGCTAATCCTGTTACCAGTGGCTGCTGCCAGTG
GCGATAAGTCGTGTCTTACCGGGTTGGACTCAAGACGATAGTTACCGGATAAGGCGCAGCGGTCGGGCTG
AACGGGGGGTTCGTGCACACAGCCCAGCTTGGAGCGAACGACCTACACCGAACTGAGATACCTACAGCGT
GAGCTATGAGAAAGCGCCACGCTTCCCGAAGGGAGAAAGGCGGACAGGTATCCGGTAAGCGGCAGGGTCG
GAACAGGAGAGCGCACGAGGGAGCTTCCAGGGGGAAACGCCTGGTATCTTTATAGTCCTGTCGGGTTTCG
CCACCTCTGACTTGAGCGTCGATTTTTGTGATGCTCGTCAGGGGGGCGGA
